Addgene plasmid #18620: T4 Lysozyme V149M WT*
Depositing lab: Brian Matthews. Depositing organization: University of Oregon.
Backbone
  Vector backbone: pHS1403
  Backbone size w/o insert (bp): 5000
  Vector type: Bacterial Expression
Growth in bacteria
  Bacterial resistance: Ampicillin, 100 μg/mL
  Growth temperature: 37°C
  Growth strain: DH5alpha
  Copy number: High Copy
Gene/Insert
  Gene/Insert name: T4 Lysozyme
  Species: Bacteriophage T4
  Insert size (bp): 600
  Mutation: V149M WT*
  GenBank ID: NP_049736
  Entrez Gene: e (a.k.a. T4p123)
  Cloning method: Restriction Enzyme; 5′ cloning site BamHI (not destroyed); 3′ cloning site HindIII (not destroyed)
  Sequencing primers: 5′ na; 3′ GGCGTATCACGAGGCCC
Terms and licenses: Academic/Nonprofit Terms; Industry Terms: Not Available to Industry
Depositor comments: The BamHI site is 27 bp from the ATG and the HindIII site is 115 bp from the stop.
How to cite: T4 Lysozyme V149M WT* was a gift from Brian Matthews (Addgene plasmid # 18620 ; http://n2t.net/addgene:18620 ; RRID:Addgene_18620)
