[The description below was written by a language model from this plasmid's Addgene catalogue record.]
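Description:
T4 Lysozyme V149M WT* is a bacterial expression plasmid built on the pHS1403 backbone (about 5 kb without insert) that carries the bacteriophage T4 lysozyme gene (gene e). It is maintained in E. coli as a high-copy plasmid under ampicillin selection. The record does not name the origin of replication, and no feature table is provided. The promoter and any other regulatory elements driving expression are likewise not stated.

The insert is roughly 600 bp and was cloned by restriction digestion between a 5′ BamHI site and a 3′ HindIII site, both of which remain intact. According to the depositor's notes, the BamHI site lies 27 bp from the start codon and the HindIII site 115 bp from the stop codon. The cloned fragment therefore includes short flanking untranslated regions, and the coding sequence can be excised or replaced as a cassette. No fusion tags or reporters are recorded.

The encoded protein carries the substitution V149M, replacing valine 149 with methionine, in a background the record labels "WT*". In the T4 lysozyme literature, WT* conventionally denotes the cysteine-free pseudo-wild-type protein used as a reference background for engineered mutants, although the record itself does not define the term. The record gives no explicit purpose. A single point mutant of this kind in a bacterial expression vector is consistent with recombinant production of the variant protein to study how the substitution affects lysozyme structure, stability or folding.
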