>Addgene plasmid #18620 | T4 Lysozyme V149M WT* | addgene partial sequence | sequence record 24405 | 18620 sequence with 3primeUP
GCTANCGGAAAAGCCCGCTCATTAGGCGGGCTCAGATCTGCTCATGTTTTGACAGCTTATCATCGATAAG
CTTCGGCAATAAATTCTTGATATGTTTTCATATGTTTCCTTTAAATATTTTAATTAGTAATTGTCTATTC
AAGTAATTGTGAATATACTATCACAATTCCAAGAGAAAGTAAACAGCTTTATAGATTTTTATACGCGTCC
CAAGTGCCAGTTCTAAACGTTGTAATCATTCGTTTTGCGCGATTAGGTGTTTGATTATACCATCTACTTT
TAGCTAAGTTAACTGCTGCTTCATCCCAGCGTTTTTGTTGAAGCATACGTAAAGAGTTAGTAAATCCTGC
CACACCGGTTTCTCCCATTTGGAAAACCATATTAATCAATGCAGCGCGACGAACCGCATCAAGAGAATCA
TAAACCGGTTTTAATTTAGCATTTCTCAGAATTCCGCGAACAGCAGCATCAACATCCTGATTAAAGAGTT
TTTCAGCCTCATCTTTTGTAATTACACCATTAGTATTACGCCCAATAGCTTTATCTAATTCAGATTTAGC
AGCATTAAGTGATGGACTTTTTGTAAGCAAATGACCGATGCCAATAGTGTAATAGCCTTCTGTGTCTTTA
TAGATTTTAAGTCTAAGACCTTCATCTATACGTAACATTTCAAATATATTCATAATACCTCCTAAGCATC
GATGGATCCTGTTTCCTGTGTGAAATTGTTATCCGCTCACANTCCACACATTATACGAGCCGATGATANT
GTCACAGGGGANGGGAGNAGCTGACCNGTNCCGGNGAATGTACCCNCCATCCCCN
